>Addgene plasmid #219380 | SFFV-ZFP37-Brd 481 | addgene full sequence | sequence record 449108 | Addgene NGS Result
ATTTATGCAGAGGCCGAGGCCGCCTCGGCCTCTGAGCTATTCCAGAAGTAGTGAGGAGGCTTTTTTGGAG
GCCTAGGGACGTACCCAATTCGCCCTATAGTGAGTCGTATTACGCGCGCTCACTGGCCGTCGTTTTACAA
CGTCGTGACTGGGAAAACCCTGGCGTTACCCAACTTAATCGCCTTGCAGCACATCCCCCTTTCGCCAGCT
GGCGTAATAGCGAAGAGGCCCGCACCGATCGCCCTTCCCAACAGTTGCGCAGCCTGAATGGCGAATGGG
[124 nt withheld, positions 280-403]
C
[91 nt withheld, positions 405-495]
A
[49 nt withheld, positions 497-545]
CCTTTGACGTTGGAGTCCACGTTCTTT
[37 nt withheld, positions 573-609]
ACCCTATCTCGGTCTATTCTTTTGATTTATAAGGGATTTTGCCGATTTCGGCCTATTGGTTAAAAAATGA
GCTGATTTAACAAAAATTTAACGCGAATTTTAACAAAATATTAACGCTTACAATTTAGGTGGCACTTTTC
GGGGAAATGTGCGCGGAACCCCTATTTGTTTATTTTTCTAAATACATTCAAATATGTATCCGCTCATGAG
ACAATAACCCTGATAAATGCTTCAATAATATTGAAAAAGGAAGAGTATGAGTATTCAACATTTCCGTGTC
GCCCTTATTCCCTTTTTTGCGGCATTTTGCCTTCCTGTTTTTGCTCACCCAGAAACGCTGGTGAAAGTAA
AAGATGCTGAAGATCAGTTGGGTGCACGAGTGGGTTACATCGAACTGGATCTCAACAGCGGTAAGATCCT
TGAGAGTTTTCGCCCCGAAGAACGTTTTCCAATGATGAGCACTTTTAAAGTTCTGCTATGTGGCGCGGTA
TTATCCCGTATTGACGCCGGGCAAGAGCAACTCGGTCGCCGCATACACTATTCTCAGAATGACTTGGTTG
AGTACTCACCAGTCACAGAAAAGCATCTTACGGATGGCATGACAGTAAGAGAATTATGCAGTGCTGCCAT
AACCATGAGTGATAACACTGCGGCCAACTTACTTCTGACAACGATCGGAGGACCGAAGGAGCTAACCGCT
TTTTTGCACAACATGGGGGATCATGTAACTCGCCTTGATCGTTGGGAACCGGAGCTGAATGAAGCCATAC
CAAACGACGAGCGTGACACCACGATGCCTGTAGCAATGGCAACAACGTTGCGCAAACTATTAACTGGCGA
ACTACTTACTCTAGCTTCCCGGCAACAATTAATAGACTGGATGGAGGCGGATAAAGTTGCAGGACCACTT
CTGCGCTCGGCCCTTCCGGCTGGCTGGTTTATTGCTGATAAATCTGGAGCCGGTGAGCGTGGGTCTCGCG
GTATCATTGCAGCACTGGGGCCAGATGGTAAGCCCTCCCGTATCGTAGTTATCTACACGACGGGGAGTCA
GGCAACTATGGATGAACGAAATAGACAGATCGCTGAGATAGGTGCCTCACTGATTAAGCATTGGTAACTG
TCAGACCAAGTTTACTCATATATACTTTAGATTGATTTAAAACTTCATTTTTAATTTAAAAGGATCTAGG
TGAAGATCCTTTTTGATAATCTCATGACCAAAATCCCTTAACGTGAGTTTTCGTTCCACTGAGCGTCAGA
CCCCGTAGAAAAGATCAAAGGATCTTCTTGAGATCCTTTTTTTCTGCGCGTAATCTGCTGCTTGCAAACA
AAAAAACCACCGCTACCAGCGGTGGTTTGTTTGCCGGATCAAGAGCTACCAACTCTTTTTCCGAAGGTAA
CTGGCTTCAGCAGAGCGCAGATACCAAATACTGTTCTTCTAGTGTAGCCGTAGTTAGGCCACCACTTCAA
GAACTCTGTAGCACCGCCTACATACCTCGCTCTGCTAATCCTGTTACCAGTGGCTGCTGCCAGTGGCGAT
AAGTCGTGTCTTACCGGGTTGGACTCAAGACGATAGTTACCGGATAAGGCGCAGCGGTCGGGCTGAACGG
GGGGTTCGTGCACACAGCCCAGCTTGGAGCGAACGACCTACACCGAACTGAGATACCTACAGCGTGAGCT
ATGAGAAAGCGCCACGCTTCCCGAAGGGAGAAAGGCGGACAGGTATCCGGTAAGCGGCAGGGTCGGAACA
GGAGAGCGCACGAGGGAGCTTCCAGGGGGAAACGCCTGGTATCTTTATAGTCCTGTCGGGTTTCGCCACC
TCTGACTTGAGCGTCGATTTTTGTGATGCTCGTCAGGGGGGCGGAGCCTATGGAAAAACGCCAGCAACGC
GGCCTTTTTACGGTTCCTGGCCTTTTGCTGGCCTTTTGCTCACATGTTCTTTCCTGCGTTATCCCCTGAT
TCTGTGGATAACCGTATTACCGCCTTTGAGTGAGCTGATACCGCTCGCCGCAGCCGAACGACCGAGCGCA
GCGAGTCAGTGAGCGAGGAAGCGGAAGAGCGCCCAATACGCAAACCGCCTCTCCCCGCGCGTTGGCCGAT
TCATTAATGCAGCTGGCACGACAGGTTTCCCGACTGGAAAGCGGGCAGTGAGCGCAACGCAATTAATGTG
AGTTAGCTCACTCATTAGGCACCCCAGGCTTTACACTTTATGCTTCCGGCTCGTATGTTGTGTGGAATTG
TGAGCGGATAACAATTTCACACAGGAAACAGCTATGACCATGATTACGCCAAGCGCGCAATTAACCCTCA
CTAAAGGGAACAAAAGCTGGAGCTGCAAGCTTAATGTAGTCTTATGCAATACTCTTGTAGTCTTGCAACA
TGGTAACGATGAGTTAGCAACATGCCTTACAAGGAGAGAAAAAGCACCGTGCATGCCGATTGGTGGAAGT
AAGGTGGTACGATCGTGCCTTATTAGGAAGGCAACAGACGGGTCTGACATGGATTGGACGAACCACTGAA
TTGCCGCATTGCAGAGATATTGTATTTAAGTGCCTAGCTCGATACATAAACGGGTCTCTCTGGTTAGACC
AGATCTGAGCCTGGGAGCTCTCTGGCTAACTAGGGAACCCACTGCTTAAGCCTCAATAAAGCTTGCCTTG
AGTGCTTCAAGTAGTGTGTGCCCGTCTGTTGTGTGACTCTGGTAACTAGAGATCCCTCAGACCCTTTTAG
TCAGTGTGGAAAATCTCTAGCAGTGGCGCCCGAACAGGGACTTGAAAGCGAAAGGGAAACCAGAGGAGCT
CTCTCGACGCAGGACTCGGCTTGCTGAAGCGCGCACGGCAAGAGGCGAGGGGCGGCGACTGGTGAGTACG
CCAAAAATTTTGACTAGCGGAGGCTAGAAGGAGAGAGATGGGTGCGAGAGCGTCAGTATTAAGCGGGGGA
GAATTAGATCGCGATGGGAAAAAATTCGGTTAAGGCCAGGGGGAAAGAAAAAATATAAATTAAAACATAT
AGTATGGGCAAGCAGGGAGCTAGAACGATTCGCAGTTAATCCTGGCCTGTTAGAAACATCAGAAGGCTGT
AGACAAATACTGGGACAGCTACAACCATCCCTTCAGACAGGATCAGAAGAACTTAGATCATTATATAATA
CAGTAGCAACCCTCTATTGTGTGCATCAAAGGATAGAGATAAAAGACACCAAGGAAGCTTTAGACAAGAT
AGAGGAAGAGCAAAACAAAAGTAAGACCACCGCACAGCAAGCGGCCGCTGATCTTCAGACCTGGAGGAGG
AGATATGAGGGACAATTGGAGAAGTGAATTATATAAATATAAAGTAGTAAAAATTGAACCATTAGGAGTA
GCACCCACCAAGGCAAAGAGAAGAGTGGTGCAGAGAGAAAAAAGAGCAGTGGGAATAGGAGCTTTGTTCC
TTGGGTTCTTGGGAGCAGCAGGAAGCACTATGGGCGCAGCGTCAATGACGCTGACGGTACAGGCCAGACA
ATTATTGTCTGGTATAGTGCAGCAGCAGAACAATTTGCTGAGGGCTATTGAGGCGCAACAGCATCTGTTG
CAACTCACAGTCTGGGGCATCAAGCAGCTCCAGGCAAGAATCCTGGCTGTGGAAAGATACCTAAAGGATC
AACAGCTCCTGGGGATTTGGGGTTGCTCTGGAAAACTCATTTGCACCACTGCTGTGCCTTGGAATGCTAG
TTGGAGTAATAAATCTCTGGAACAGATTTGGAATCACACGACCTGGATGGAGTGGGACAGAGAAATTAAC
AATTACACAAGCTTAATACACTCCTTAATTGAAGAATCGCAAAACCAGCAAGAAAAGAATGAACAAGAAT
TATTGGAATTAGATAAATGGGCAAGTTTGTGGAATTGGTTTAACATAACAAATTGGCTGTGGTATATAAA
ATTATTCATAATGATAGTAGGAGGCTTGGTAGGTTTAAGAATAGTTTTTGCTGTACTTTCTATAGTGAAT
AGAGTTAGGCAGGGATATTCACCATTATCGTTTCAGACCCACCTCCCAACCCCGAGGGGACCCGACAGGC
CCGAAGGAATAGAAGAAGAAGGTGGAGAGAGAGACAGAGACAGATCCATTCGATTAGTGAACGGATCTCG
ACGGTATCGGTTAACTTTTAAAAGAAAAGGGGGGATTGGGGGGTACAGTGCAGGGGAAAGAATAGTAGAC
ATAATAGCAACAGACATACAAACTAAAGAATTACAAAAACAAATTACAAAAATTCAAAATTTTATCGATC
ACGAGACTAGCCTCGAGCTGGCTGCAGTAACGCCATTTTGCAAGGCATGGAAAAATACCAAACCAAGAAT
AGAGAAGTTCAGATCAAGGGCGGGTACATGAAAATAGCTAACGTTGGGCCAAACAGGATATCTGCGGTGA
GCAGTTTCGGCCCCGGCCCGGGGCCAAGAACAGATGGTCACCGCAGTTTCGGCCCCGGCCCGAGGCCAAG
AACAGATGGTCCCCAGATATGGCCCAACCCTCAGCAGTTTCTTAAGACCCATCAGATGTTTCCAGGCTCC
CCCAAGGACCTGAAATGACCCTGCGCCTTATTTGAATTAACCAATCAGCCTGCTTCTCGCTTCTGTTCGC
GCGCTTCTGCTTCCCGAGCTCTATAAAAGAGCTCACAACCCCTCACTCGGCGCGCCAGTCCTCCGACAGA
CTGAGTCGGCCGGTCGAATCAAGCTTATCGATACCGTCGACGGATCCGCTAGCCCGCGGTTCGAAATGTC
GGTCTCCAGCGGCGTCCAGATTCTGACAAAGCCAGAGACCGTGGACCGGAGGAGAAGTGCGGAAACGACC
AAAGAGGCCGGGCGACCACTGGAGATGGCTGTGTCCGAGCCCGAGGCCAGCGCCGCGGAATGGAAGCAAC
TGGATCCTGCTCAGAGCAACCTGTATAATGATGTGATGCTGGAGAACTACTGCAACCAAGCCTCAATGGG
GTGTCAAGCTCCCAAACCAGACATGATCTCCAAGTTGGAAAAAGGAGAAGCACCATGGTTGGGGAAGGGG
AAAAGACCCAGTCAAGGTTGTCCAAGTAAAATAGCAAGACCCAAGCAAAAAGAAACTGATGGAAAAGTCC
AGAAAGATGATGACCAGCTTGAAAATATCCAGAAATCTCAAAACAAACTCCTCAGGGAAGTTGCAGTCAA
GAAGAAAACTCAAGCTAAGAAGAATGGCAGTGACTGTGGTTCACTGGGGAAAAAAAATAATTTGCATAAA
AAACATGTTCCTTCAAAGAAAAGGCTTCTTAAATTTGAGTCATGTGGAAAAATTTTGAAACAGAATTTAG
ATTTACCTGATCACTCAAGAAACTGTGTAAAAAGGAAATCTGATGCAGCTAAAGAACACAAGAAGTCATT
CAACCATAGCTTATCTGATACAAGGAAAGGCAAAAAGCAAACTGGAAAGAAACATGAGAAATTATCCAGC
CATAGCTCATCTGATAAGTGTAACAAAACTGGCAAAAAACATGACAAATTATGCTGTCATAGTTCATCCC
ATATTAAACAGGACAAAATTCAAACTGGAGAGAAACATGAGAAATCACCCAGCCTTAGCTCATCTACTAA
GCATGAAAAACCTCAAGCTTGTGTGAAACCCTATGAATGTAATCAATGTGGAAAGGTTCTCAGCCATAAA
CAAGGACTCATTGACCATCAGAGAGTTCATACTGGGGAGAAACCATATGAATGTAATGAATGTGGGATAG
CCTTTAGCCAAAAGTCACACCTTGTTGTACATCAGAGAACTCACACCGGAGAAAAACCATATGAATGTAT
TCAGTGTGGCAAAGCCCATGGTCATAAACATGCACTCACTGACCATCTAAGAATTCATACTGGAGAAAAG
CCCTATGAATGTGCTGAATGTGGGAAAACCTTCAGACACAGCTCAAACCTTATTCAACATGTGAGATCTC
ACACAGGTGAGAAGCCATATGAATGTAAGGAATGTGGGAAGTCTTTTAGGTATAACTCATCTCTTACCGA
ACATGTGAGAACACATACAGGTGAAATACCATATGAATGCAATGAATGTGGAAAAGCCTTTAAGTATAGC
TCATCCCTTACTAAACACATGAGAATTCATACAGGTGAGAAACCCTTTGAATGTAATGAATGTGGGAAAG
CTTTCAGCAAGAAGTCACACCTCATTATACATCAAAGAACTCATACTAAGGAGAAACCTTATAAATGTAA
TGAGTGTGGAAAAGCCTTTGGACATAGCTCATCTCTTACTTACCATATGAGAACTCATACAGGTGAAAGT
CCCTTTGAATGTAATCAATGTGGGAAAGGCTTTAAACAAATTGAAGGCCTTACTCAACATCAGAGAGTTC
ATACTGGAGAGAAACCGTATGAGTGTAATGAATGTGGGAAAGCCTTTAGCCAAAAGTCTCACCTCATTGT
ACATCAGAGAACTCATACTGGGGAGAAACCTTATGAATGTAACGAATGTGAAAAAGCCTTTAATGCAAAA
TCACAGCTTGTTATACATCAGCGATCCCACACTGGAGAAAAACCCTATGAATGTAATGAATGTGGGAAAA
CTTTCAAACAAAATGCATCCCTAACCAAACATGTGAAAACTCATTCAGAAGATAAATCTCATGAGTAGAC
CGGTCGGATCCCCCGGGCTGCAGGAATTCGAGCATCTTACCGCCATTTATTCCCATATTTGTTCTGTTTT
TCTTGATTTGGGTATACATTTAAATGTTAATAAAACAAAATGGTGGGGCAATCATTTACATTTTTAGGGA
TATGTAATTACTAGTTCAGGTGTATTGCCACAAGACAAACATGTTAAGAAACTTTCCCGTTATTTACGCT
CTGTTCCTGTTAATCAACCTCTGGATTACAAAATTTGTGAAAGATTGACTGATATTCTTAACTATGTTGC
TCCTTTTACGCTGTGTGGATATGCTGCTTTAATGCCTCTGTATCATGCTATTGCTTCCCGTACGGCTTTC
GTTTTCTCCTCCTTGTATAAATCCTGGTTGCTGTCTCTTTATGAGGAGTTGTGGCCCGTTGTCCGTCAAC
GTGGCGTGGTGTGCTCTGTGTTTGCTGACGCAACCCCCACTGGCTGGGGCATTGCCACCACCTGTCAACT
CCTTTCTGGGACTTTCGCTTTCCCCCTCCCGATCGCCACGGCAGAACTCATCGCCGCCTGCCTTGCCCGC
TGCTGGACAGGGGCTAGGTTGCTGGGCACTGATAATTCCGTGGTGTTGTCGGGGAAGCTGACGTCCTTTG
CAATTCGATATCAAGCTGTACCTTCTAGATGTACATTGTTTAGAGCGCTTCTAGACCAATGACTTACAAG
GCAGCTGTAGATCTTAGCCACTTTTTAAAAGAAAAGGGGGGACTGGAAGGGCTAATTCACTCCCAACGAA
GACAAGATCTGCTTTTTGCTTGTACTGGGTCTCTCTGGTTAGACCAGATCTGAGCCTGGGAGCTCTCTGG
CTAACTAGGGAACCCACTGCTTAAGCCTCAATAAAGCTTGCCTTGAGTGCTTCAAGTAGTGTGTGCCCGT
CTGTTGTGTGACTCTGGTAACTAGAGATCCCTCAGACCCTTTTAGTCAGTGTGGAAAATCTCTAGCAGTA
GTAGTTCATGTCATCTTATTATTCAGTATTTATAACTTGCAAAGAAATGAATATCAGAGAGTGAGAGGAA
CTTGTTTATTGCAGCTTATAATGGTTACAAATAAAGCAATAGCATCACAAATTTCACAAATAAAGCATTT
TTTTCACTGCATTCTAGTTGTGGTTTGTCCAAACTCATCAATGTATCTTATCATGTCTGGCTCTAGCTAT
CCCGCCCCTAACTCCGCCCATCCCGCCCCTAACTCCGCCCAGTTCCGCCCATTCTCCGCCCCATGGCTGA
CTAATTTTTTTT
Features (pLannotate 1.2.2; 29 found; start..end, strand, type, name):
     94..112     -  promoter       T7 promoter: promoter for bacteriophage T7 RNA polymerase
    120..275     +  CDS            lacZα (fragment): LacZα fragment of β-galactosidase; lacZ fragment
    280..708     +  rep_origin     f1 ori (sequence partly withheld): f1 bacteriophage origin of replication; arrow indicates direction of (+) strand synthesis
    761..865     +  promoter       AmpR promoter: bla
    866..1726    +  CDS            AmpR: β-lactamase; bla; confers resistance to ampicillin, carbenicillin, and related antibiotics
   1897..2485    +  rep_origin     ori: high-copy-number ColE1/pMB1/pBR322/pUC origin of replication
   2668..2760    +  CDS            lacI (fragment): lac repressor; lacI; The lac repressor binds to the lac operator to inhibit transcription in E. coli. This inhibition can be relieved by adding lactose or isopropyl-β-D-thiogalactopyranoside (IPTG).
   2773..2794    +  protein_bind   CAP binding site: CAP binding activates transcription in the presence of cAMP. E. coli catabolite activator protein
   2809..2839    +  promoter       lac promoter: promoter for the E. coli lac operon
   2847..2863    +  protein_bind   lac operator: The lac repressor binds to the lac operator to inhibit transcription in E. coli. This inhibition can be relieved by adding lactose or isopropyl-β-D-thiogalactopyranoside (IPTG). lac repressor encoded by lacI
   2908..2926    +  promoter       T3 promoter: promoter for bacteriophage T3 RNA polymerase
   2954..3180    +  promoter       RSV promoter: Rous sarcoma virus enhancer/promoter
   3181..3361    +  LTR            5' LTR (truncated): truncated 5' long terminal repeat (LTR) from HIV-1
   3408..3533    +  misc_feature   HIV-1 Ψ: packaging signal of human immunodeficiency virus type 1
   3517..3880    +  CDS            HIV-1 gag (fragment): gag protein from human immunodeficiency virus 1; gag
   4026..4259    +  misc_feature   RRE: The Rev response element (RRE) of HIV-1 allows for Rev-dependent mRNA export from the nucleus to the cytoplasm.
   4636..4736    +  CDS            Rev (fragment): human immunodeficiency virus 1 (HIV-1) Rev protein; rev; enhances nuclear export of unspliced and incompletely spliced viral mRNAs
   4755..4872    +  misc_feature   cPPT/CTS: central polypurine tract and central termination sequence of HIV-1
   4906..5307    +  promoter       SFFV promoter: spleen focus-forming virus long terminal repeat (LTR) promoter
   5317..5340    +  misc_feature   MCS (fragment): pBluescript multiple cloning site
   5365..6318    +  CDS            ZFP37 (fragment): ZFP37_HUMAN - Experimental evidence at transcript level: Swiss-Prot protein existence level 2. May be involved in transcriptional regulation. From Homo sapiens (Human).
   7265..7290    +  misc_feature   MCS (fragment): pBluescript multiple cloning site
   7290..7349    +  CDS            S (fragment): HBSAG_WHV6 - Experimental evidence at transcript level: Swiss-Prot protein existence level 2. The middle envelope protein plays an important role in the budding of the virion. It is involved in the induction of budding in a nucleocapsid independent way. In this process the majority of envelope proteins bud to form subviral lipoprotein particles of 22 nm of diameter that do not contain a nucleocapsid (By similarity). From Woodchuck hepatitis B virus (isolate w64/pWS23) (WHV).
   7481..7884    +  misc_feature   WPRE: woodchuck hepatitis virus posttranscriptional regulatory element
   7942..8001    +  CDS            nef (fragment): NEF_HV1Z2 - Experimental evidence at protein level: Swiss-Prot protein existence level 1. Extracellular Nef protein targets CD4(+) T-lymphocytes for apoptosis by interacting with CXCR4 surface receptors. From Human immunodeficiency virus type 1 group M subtype D (isolate Z2/CDC-Z34) (HIV-1).
   8003..8236    +  LTR            3' LTR (ΔU3): self-inactivating 3' long terminal repeat (LTR) from HIV-1
   8308..8429    +  polyA_signal   SV40 poly(A) signal: SV40 polyadenylation signal
   8448..8469    +  rep_origin     SV40 ori (fragment): SV40 origin of replication
   8469..73      +  rep_origin     SV40 ori (across the origin): SV40 origin of replication
