[The description below was written by a language model from this plasmid's Addgene catalogue record and pLannotate feature annotations shown in this document.]
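Description:
SFFV-ZFP37-Brd 481 is a third-generation-style, self-inactivating HIV-1 lentiviral transfer plasmid built on the SFFV-MCS backbone and carrying the human zinc-finger transcription factor ZFP37 together with a unique identifying barcode. It is maintained in E. coli through a high-copy ColE1/pUC origin with ampicillin selection (AmpR); the backbone also retains pBluescript-type remnants such as an f1 origin, lacZα and lac promoter/operator fragments, and flanking T7 and T3 promoters. No mammalian selection marker or fluorescent reporter is annotated.

The viral cassette begins with an RSV promoter fused to a truncated 5' LTR, which drives Tat-independent production of the genomic RNA in packaging cells. This is followed by the Ψ packaging signal with a partial gag sequence, the Rev response element for nuclear export of the unspliced genome, and the cPPT/CTS, which aids nuclear import and transduction. Internally, the spleen focus-forming virus (SFFV) promoter, which is strongly active in haematopoietic cells, drives the 1,893 bp ZFP37 insert. The automated annotation labels only part of this interval as ZFP37, but the space between the flanking cloning-site fragments is consistent with the full insert size. Downstream lies a WPRE to enhance transcript stability and expression. According to the depositor, the barcode is cloned at an XbaI site after the WPRE, although it is not annotated in the feature table. The cassette ends with a ΔU3 3' LTR, followed by an SV40 poly(A) signal and SV40 origin outside the viral unit.

Because the barcode sits within the transcribed region upstream of the 3' LTR, it should allow the delivered factor to be identified from transcripts or integrated proviruses. The plasmid belongs to a barcoded transcription factor library used for combinatorial screening of factors in immune cell reprogramming.
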