Addgene plasmid #219380: SFFV-ZFP37-Brd 481
Purpose: Transcription factor ZFP37 with a specific barcode assigned.
Depositing lab: Filipe Pereira. Depositing organization: Center for Neuroscience and Cell Biology, University of Coimbra. Publication: A combinatorial transcription factor screening platform for immune cell reprogramming. Kurochkin I, Altman AR, Caiado I, Pertiga-Cabral D, Halitzki E, Minaeva M, Zimmermannova O, Henriques-Oliveira L, Klein D, Nair M, Oliveira D, Cajal LR, Knittel R, Feick C, Ringner M, Martin M, Cirovic B, Pires CF, Rosa FF, Sitnicka E, Theis FJ, Pereira CF. Cell Syst. 2026 Jan 21;17(1):101457. doi: 10.1016/j.cels.2025.101457. Epub 2026 Jan 14. PubMed 41539305.
Backbone
  Vector backbone: SFFV-MCS
  Backbone size w/o insert (bp): 6638
  Vector type: Lentiviral
Growth in bacteria
  Bacterial resistance: Ampicillin, 100 μg/mL
  Growth temperature: 37°C
  Growth strain: NEB Stable
  Copy number: High Copy
Gene/Insert
  Gene/Insert name: ZFP37
  Species: H. sapiens (human)
  Insert size (bp): 1893
  Entrez Gene: ZFP37 (a.k.a. ZNF906, FLJ38524)
  Promoter: The spleen focus-forming virus (SFFV) promoter
  Cloning method: Restriction Enzyme; 5′ cloning site Bsp119I (not destroyed); 3′ cloning site BstHI (not destroyed)
Terms and licenses: Academic/Nonprofit Terms; Industry Terms: Not Available to Industry
Depositor comments: Barcode sequence cloned into XbaI restriction site. Design of plasmid is as follows: SFFV-[TF sequence]-WPRE-[Barcode sequence].
How to cite: SFFV-ZFP37-Brd 481 was a gift from Filipe Pereira (Addgene plasmid # 219380 ; http://n2t.net/addgene:219380 ; RRID:Addgene_219380)
