>Addgene plasmid #219380 | SFFV-ZFP37-Brd 481 | depositor partial sequence | sequence record 428620 | TF ORF
ATGTCGGTCTCCAGCGGCGTCCAGATTCTGACAAAGCCAGAGACCGTGGACCGGAGGAGAAGTGCGGAAA
CGACCAAAGAGGCCGGGCGACCACTGGAGATGGCTGTGTCCGAGCCCGAGGCCAGCGCCGCGGAATGGAA
GCAACTGGATCCTGCTCAGAGCAACCTGTATAATGATGTGATGCTGGAGAACTACTGCAACCAAGCCTCA
ATGGGGTGTCAAGCTCCCAAACCAGACATGATCTCCAAGTTGGAAAAAGGAGAAGCACCATGGTTGGGGA
AGGGGAAAAGACCCAGTCAAGGTTGTCCAAGTAAAATAGCAAGACCCAAGCAAAAAGAAACTGATGGAAA
AGTCCAGAAAGATGATGACCAGCTTGAAAATATCCAGAAATCTCAAAACAAACTCCTCAGGGAAGTTGCA
GTCAAGAAGAAAACTCAAGCTAAGAAGAATGGCAGTGACTGTGGTTCACTGGGGAAAAAAAATAATTTGC
ATAAAAAACATGTTCCTTCAAAGAAAAGGCTTCTTAAATTTGAGTCATGTGGAAAAATTTTGAAACAGAA
TTTAGATTTACCTGATCACTCAAGAAACTGTGTAAAAAGGAAATCTGATGCAGCTAAAGAACACAAGAAG
TCATTCAACCATAGCTTATCTGATACAAGGAAAGGCAAAAAGCAAACTGGAAAGAAACATGAGAAATTAT
CCAGCCATAGCTCATCTGATAAGTGTAACAAAACTGGCAAAAAACATGACAAATTATGCTGTCATAGTTC
ATCCCATATTAAACAGGACAAAATTCAAACTGGAGAGAAACATGAGAAATCACCCAGCCTTAGCTCATCT
ACTAAGCATGAAAAACCTCAAGCTTGTGTGAAACCCTATGAATGTAATCAATGTGGAAAGGTTCTCAGCC
ATAAACAAGGACTCATTGACCATCAGAGAGTTCATACTGGGGAGAAACCATATGAATGTAATGAATGTGG
GATAGCCTTTAGCCAAAAGTCACACCTTGTTGTACATCAGAGAACTCACACCGGAGAAAAACCATATGAA
TGTATTCAGTGTGGCAAAGCCCATGGTCATAAACATGCACTCACTGACCATCTAAGAATTCATACTGGAG
AAAAGCCCTATGAATGTGCTGAATGTGGGAAAACCTTCAGACACAGCTCAAACCTTATTCAACATGTGAG
ATCTCACACAGGTGAGAAGCCATATGAATGTAAGGAATGTGGGAAGTCTTTTAGGTATAACTCATCTCTT
ACCGAACATGTGAGAACACATACAGGTGAAATACCATATGAATGCAATGAATGTGGAAAAGCCTTTAAGT
ATAGCTCATCCCTTACTAAACACATGAGAATTCATACAGGTGAGAAACCCTTTGAATGTAATGAATGTGG
GAAAGCTTTCAGCAAGAAGTCACACCTCATTATACATCAAAGAACTCATACTAAGGAGAAACCTTATAAA
TGTAATGAGTGTGGAAAAGCCTTTGGACATAGCTCATCTCTTACTTACCATATGAGAACTCATACAGGTG
AAAGTCCCTTTGAATGTAATCAATGTGGGAAAGGCTTTAAACAAATTGAAGGCCTTACTCAACATCAGAG
AGTTCATACTGGAGAGAAACCGTATGAGTGTAATGAATGTGGGAAAGCCTTTAGCCAAAAGTCTCACCTC
ATTGTACATCAGAGAACTCATACTGGGGAGAAACCTTATGAATGTAACGAATGTGAAAAAGCCTTTAATG
CAAAATCACAGCTTGTTATACATCAGCGATCCCACACTGGAGAAAAACCCTATGAATGTAATGAATGTGG
GAAAACTTTCAAACAAAATGCATCCCTAACCAAACATGTGAAAACTCATTCAGAAGATAAATCTCATGAG
TAG
