>Addgene plasmid #219380 | SFFV-ZFP37-Brd 481 | depositor partial sequence | sequence record 428621 | Barcode sequence
TGTACATTGTTTAGAGCGCT
